Addgene plasmid #12958: DCT.VV.Orf270
Purpose: This plasmid was designed for screening purposes and may contain discrepancies relative to the current canonical GenBank version of the gene.
Depositing lab: Jack Bennink & Jon Yewdell. Depositing organization: National Institute of Allergy and Infectious Diseases (NIAID). Publication: Identification of poxvirus CD8+ T cell determinants to enable rational design and characterization of smallpox vaccines. Tscharke DC, Karupiah G, Zhou J, Palmore T, Irvine KR, Haeryfar SM, Williams S, Sidney J, Sette A, Bennink JR, Yewdell JW. J Exp Med. 2005 January 3; 201(1): 95–104. 10.1084/jem.20041912 PubMed 15623576.
Backbone
  Vector backbone: pcDNA 3.1D V5-His-TOPO
  Backbone manufacturer: Invitrogen
  Backbone size w/o insert (bp): 5514
  Vector type: Mammalian Expression
  Selectable markers: Neomycin (select with G418)
Growth in bacteria
  Bacterial resistance: Ampicillin, 100 μg/mL
  Growth temperature: 37°C
  Growth strain: DH5alpha
  Copy number: High Copy
Gene/Insert
  Gene/Insert name: VV.Orf270 (alt names: thymidylate kinase; VV_WR_174)
  Species: Vaccinia Virus
  Insert size (bp): 612
  GenBank ID: 9791116
  Cloning method: Restriction Enzyme; 5′ cloning site BamHI (not destroyed); 3′ cloning site BamHI (not destroyed)
  Sequencing primers: 5′ Universal T7
Terms and licenses: Academic/Nonprofit Terms; Industry Terms: Not Available to Industry
Depositor comments: Please see the Vaccinia kit page ( https://www.addgene.org/vvorf/ ) for more information. The kit page contains the supplemental VVOrfData spreadsheet, which includes important information about this plasmid. The plasmid and insert names provided here relate only to this library. The name of the ORF (if present) in VACV strain Copenhagen and the name of the ORF (if annotated) in VACV strain WR sequence can be found in VVOrfData spreadsheet. Please note that the amino acid sequence given for each ORF in the spreadsheet may contain some errors. Additionally, changes from the expected sequence may be present in these plasmids. Please see Addgene's quality control sequence and sequencing notes in the VVOrfData spreadsheet before ordering this plasmid.
How to cite: DCT.VV.Orf270 was a gift from Jack Bennink & Jon Yewdell (Addgene plasmid # 12958 ; http://n2t.net/addgene:12958 ; RRID:Addgene_12958)
