[The description below was written by a language model from this plasmid's Addgene catalogue record.]
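Description:
DCT.VV.Orf270 is a mammalian expression plasmid built on the commercial pcDNA 3.1D V5-His-TOPO backbone (about 5.5 kb without insert) and carrying a single vaccinia virus open reading frame. It is maintained as a high-copy plasmid in E. coli under ampicillin selection, and it carries a neomycin resistance marker that allows G418 selection of transfected mammalian cells. The record does not list the promoter or other regulatory elements. Vectors of this family generally drive the insert from the CMV immediate-early promoter, with an upstream T7 promoter, which fits the T7 sequencing primer listed. They also offer optional C-terminal V5 and polyhistidine tags, but the record does not say whether the insert is fused in frame to those tags.

The insert is a 612 bp vaccinia virus ORF, designated Orf270 within this library and annotated as thymidylate kinase (VV_WR_174 in the WR strain numbering). It is recorded as flanked by BamHI sites on both sides, both of which remain intact, so the fragment can be excised with that enzyme.

The plasmid belongs to a library of individually cloned vaccinia ORFs made for screening, associated with work identifying poxvirus CD8+ T cell determinants to support the design and characterisation of smallpox vaccines. In such a screen, each viral protein is expressed in mammalian cells so that it can be tested for recognition by T cells. The depositors caution that the clones were made for screening, that the ORF names apply only to this library, and that the sequence may differ from the canonical reference. Sequence verification is therefore advisable before any use that depends on an exact coding sequence.
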