>Addgene plasmid #12958 | DCT.VV.Orf270 | addgene partial sequence | sequence record 19341 | T7 5'-TAATACGACTCACTATAGGG-3'
GAGCTCGGATCCGTACCCTTCACCATGTCTCGTGGGGCATTAATCGTTTTTGAAGGATTGGACAAATCTG
GAAAAACAACACAATGTATGAACATCATGGAATCTATACCGGCAAACACGATAAAATATCTTAACTTTCC
TCAGAGATCCACTGTCACTGGAAAGATGATAGATGACTATCTAACTCGTAAAAAAACCTATAATGATCAT
ATAGTTAATCTATTATTTTGTGCAAATAGATGGGAGTTTGCATCTTTTATACAAGAACAACTAGAACAGG
GAATTACTTTAATAGTTGATAGATACGCGTTCTCTGGAGTAGCGTATGCCGCCGCTAAAGGCGCGTCAAT
GACTCTCAGTAAGAGTTATGAATCTGGATTGCCTAAACCCGACTTAGTTATATTCTTGGAATCTGGTAGC
AAAGAAATTAATAGAAACGTCGGCGAGGAAATTTATGAAGATGTTACATTCCAACAAAAGGTATTACAAG
AATATAAAAAAATGATTGAAGAAGGAGATATTCATTGGCAAATTATTTCTTCTGAATTCGAGGAAGATGT
AAAGAAGGAGTTGATTAAGAATATAGTTATAGAGGCTATACACACGGTTACTGGACCAGTGGGGCAACTG
TGGATGTAAGGATCCAAGGGTCAAGACAATTCTGCAGATATCCAGCACAGTGGCGGCCGCTCGAGTCTAG
AGGGCCCGCGGTTCGAAGGTAAGCCTATCCCTAACCCTCTCCTCGGTCTCGATTCTACGCGTACCGGTCA
TCATCACCATCACCATTGAGTTTAAACCCGCTGATCAGCCTCGACTGTGCCTTCTAGTTGCCAGCCATCT
GTTGTTTGCCCCT
